Addgene plasmid #137022: pDD376
Purpose: SapTrap mKate2-GLO donor
Depositing lab: Daniel Dickinson & Bob Goldstein. Depositing organization: University of North Carolina at Chapel Hill.
Backbone
  Vector backbone: pDONR221
  Backbone size w/o insert (bp): 2540
  Total vector size (bp): 3412
  Vector type: Worm Expression, CRISPR ; SapTrap donor for cloning repair templates for C. elegans
Growth in bacteria
  Bacterial resistance: Kanamycin, 50 μg/mL
  Growth temperature: 37°C
  Growth strain: DH5alpha
  Copy number: High Copy
Gene/Insert
  Gene/Insert name: C. elegans GLO-optimized mKate2
  Species: C. elegans (nematode), Synthetic
  Insert size (bp): 852
  Tag / fusion protein: C. elegans GLO-optimized mKate2
  Cloning method: Gateway Cloning
  Sequencing primers: 5′ M13 Fwd; 3′ M13 Rev
Terms and licenses: Academic/Nonprofit Terms; Industry Terms: Not Available to Industry
How to cite: pDD376 was a gift from Daniel Dickinson & Bob Goldstein (Addgene plasmid # 137022 ; http://n2t.net/addgene:137022 ; RRID:Addgene_137022)
