[The description below was written by a language model from this plasmid's Addgene catalogue record and pLannotate feature annotations shown in this document.]
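Description:
pDD376 is a small (about 3.4 kb) bacterial donor plasmid built on the pDONR221 Gateway entry backbone. It supplies a red fluorescent protein module for SapTrap assembly of CRISPR homology-directed repair templates in C. elegans. It is not an expression vector in its own right: the record shows no worm promoter or 3' UTR around the insert, and the only promoter annotated is a T7 promoter from the backbone, which lies outside the cassette. The plasmid is maintained in E. coli through a high-copy ColE1/pUC-type origin and selected with kanamycin through the aph(3')-Ia KanR gene. The rrnB T1 and T2 terminators are backbone elements that insulate the cloning region from read-through transcription. The short lacZα and lacI fragments appear to be residual backbone sequence.

The payload is an approximately 850 bp coding sequence for mKate2, described in the catalogue as "GLO-optimized" for C. elegans, a recoding presumably meant to support germline expression, though the record does not spell out the term. It sits between attL1 and attL2 sites, consistent with insertion by a Gateway BP reaction. The automated annotation labels this open reading frame mNeptune. That most likely reflects a best match to a closely related far-red protein from the same Entacmaea quadricolor lineage, and the catalogue identity of mKate2 should be taken as authoritative. In SapTrap cloning, SapI digestion releases modules from donor plasmids for ordered ligation with homology arms and other parts into a destination vector. The SapI sites themselves are not annotated in the feature table. The typical use is building repair templates that knock an mKate2 tag into endogenous worm genes.
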