Features (pLannotate 1.2.2; 10 found; start..end, strand, type, name):
     41..84      +  terminator     rrnB T1 terminator: Escherichia coli rrnB; transcription terminator T1 from the E. coli rrnB gene
    131..167     -  CDS            lacZα (fragment): LacZα fragment of β-galactosidase; lacZ fragment
    183..282     +  protein_bind   attL1: mutant version of attL; recombination site for the Gateway® LR reaction LR Clonase™
    291..1139    +  CDS            mNeptune: mNeptune is a basic (constitutively fluorescent) far red fluorescent protein published in 2009, derived from Entacmaea quadricolor. It is reported to be a rapidly-maturing monomer with moderate acid sensitivity.
   1151..1250    -  protein_bind   attL2: mutant version of attL; recombination site for the Gateway® LR reaction LR Clonase™
   1268..1286    -  promoter       T7 promoter: promoter for bacteriophage T7 RNA polymerase
   1420..2229    +  CDS            KanR: aminoglycoside phosphotransferase; aph(3')-Ia; confers resistance to kanamycin in bacteria or G418 (Geneticin®) in eukaryotes
   2376..2964    +  rep_origin     ori: high-copy-number ColE1/pMB1/pBR322/pUC origin of replication
   3147..3239    +  CDS            lacI (fragment): lac repressor; lacI; The lac repressor binds to the lac operator to inhibit transcription in E. coli. This inhibition can be relieved by adding lactose or isopropyl-β-D-thiogalactopyranoside (IPTG).
   3294..3321    -  terminator     rrnB T2 terminator: transcription terminator T2 from the E. coli rrnB gene
>Addgene plasmid #137022 | pDD376 | addgene full sequence | sequence record 274081 | Addgene NGS Result
ATTTGTCCTACTCAGGAGAGCGTTCACCGACAAACAACAGATAAAACGAAAGGCCCAGTCTTCCGACTGA
GCCTTTCGTTTTATTTGATGCCTGGCAGTTCCCTACTCTCGCGTTAACGCTAGCATGGATGTTTTCCCAG
TCACGACGTTGTAAAACGACGGCCAGTCTTAAGCTCGGGCCCCAAATAATGATTTTATTTTGACTGATAG
TGACCTGTTCGTTGCAACAAATTGATGAGCAATGCTTTTTTATAATGCCAACTTTGTACAAAAAAGCAGG
CTGCTCTTCGATGGTTTCCGAGTTGATCAAGGAGAATATGCACATGAAACTCTACATGGAAGGAACCGTC
AACAATCATCATTTCAAATGTACTTCAGAAGGAGAAGGAAAACCATACGAGGGAACTCAGACCATGAGAA
TCAAGGCTGTTGAGGGAGGTAAGTTTAAAAAATACGTGTTCATAACTTGATACGAATATAAATTTTCAGG
ACCACTTCCATTCGCGTTCGACATTCTTGCCACTTCGTTCATGTATGGAAGCAAGACTTTCATTAATCAC
ACACAAGGGATCCCGGATTTCTTCAAGCAATCTTTCCCAGAAGGATTCACATGGGAGAGAGTTACCACTT
ACGAGGATGGAGGAGTTCTTACCGCCACCCAAGACACATCCCTCCAAGGTAAGTTTAAAAGATTATAGCA
ATGTTCGTCTAAATATAATAAATTTTCAGATGGATGTCTGATCTACAACGTCAAGATCAGAGGAGTCAAT
TTCCCATCAAATGGACCAGTTATGCAGAAGAAGACTTTGGGCTGGGAGGCTTCCACCGAGACCCTTTACC
CAGCAGATGGAGGTCTCGAGGGCCGCGCTGATATGGCTCTCAAACTCGTCGGAGGAGGACACTTGATCTG
CAATTTAAAAACCACCTACCGGTCGAAGGTAAGTTTAAAATCAATTTTTAATAGCTTATATAATAATACA
AATTTTCAGAAGCCAGCCAAGAATCTCAAAATGCCAGGAGTTTACTATGTTGACCGTCGTCTTGAGCGCA
TTAAAGAGGCCGATAAGGAAACGTACGTTGAACAACATGAAGTTGCCGTTGCTCGATATTGTGATCTCCC
ATCCAAGCTCGGACATCGTAAGCGAAGAGCACCCAGCTTTCTTGTACAAAGTTGGCATTATAAGAAAGCA
TTGCTTATCAATTTGTTGCAACGAACAGGTCACTATCAGTCAAAATAAAATCATTATTTGCCATCCAGCT
GATATCCCCTATAGTGAGTCGTATTACATGGTCATAGCTGTTTCCTGGCAGCTCTGGCCCGTGTCTCAAA
ATCTCTGATGTTACATTGCACAAGATAAAAATATATCATCATGAACAATAAAACTGTCTGCTTACATAAA
CAGTAATACAAGGGGTGTTATGAGCCATATTCAACGGGAAACGTCGAGGCCGCGATTAAATTCCAACATG
GATGCTGATTTATATGGGTATAAATGGGCTCGCGATAATGTCGGGCAATCAGGTGCGACAATCTATCGCT
TGTATGGGAAGCCCGATGCGCCAGAGTTGTTTCTGAAACATGGCAAAGGTAGCGTTGCCAATGATGTTAC
AGATGAGATGGTCAGACTAAACTGGCTGACGGAATTTATGCCTCTTCCGACCATCAAGCATTTTATCCGT
ACTCCTGATGATGCATGGTTACTCACCACTGCGATCCCCGGAAAAACAGCATTCCAGGTATTAGAAGAAT
ATCCTGATTCAGGTGAAAATATTGTTGATGCGCTGGCAGTGTTCCTGCGCCGGTTGCATTCGATTCCTGT
TTGTAATTGTCCTTTTAACAGCGATCGCGTATTTCGTCTCGCTCAGGCGCAATCACGAATGAATAACGGT
TTGGTTGATGCGAGTGATTTTGATGACGAGCGTAATGGCTGGCCTGTTGAACAAGTCTGGAAAGAAATGC
ATAAACTTTTGCCATTCTCACCGGATTCAGTCGTCACTCATGGTGATTTCTCACTTGATAACCTTATTTT
TGACGAGGGGAAATTAATAGGTTGTATTGATGTTGGACGAGTCGGAATCGCAGACCGATACCAGGATCTT
GCCATCCTATGGAACTGCCTCGGTGAGTTTTCTCCTTCATTACAGAAACGGCTTTTTCAAAAATATGGTA
TTGATAATCCTGATATGAATAAATTGCAGTTTCATTTGATGCTCGATGAGTTTTTCTAATCAGAATTGGT
TAATTGGTTGTAACACTGGCAGAGCATTACGCTGACTTGACGGGACGGCGCAAGCTCATGACCAAAATCC
CTTAACGTGAGTTACGCGTCGTTCCACTGAGCGTCAGACCCCGTAGAAAAGATCAAAGGATCTTCTTGAG
ATCCTTTTTTTCTGCGCGTAATCTGCTGCTTGCAAACAAAAAAACCACCGCTACCAGCGGTGGTTTGTTT
GCCGGATCAAGAGCTACCAACTCTTTTTCCGAAGGTAACTGGCTTCAGCAGAGCGCAGATACCAAATACT
GTTCTTCTAGTGTAGCCGTAGTTAGGCCACCACTTCAAGAACTCTGTAGCACCGCCTACATACCTCGCTC
TGCTAATCCTGTTACCAGTGGCTGCTGCCAGTGGCGATAAGTCGTGTCTTACCGGGTTGGACTCAAGACG
ATAGTTACCGGATAAGGCGCAGCGGTCGGGCTGAACGGGGGGTTCGTGCACACAGCCCAGCTTGGAGCGA
ACGACCTACACCGAACTGAGATACCTACAGCGTGAGCTATGAGAAAGCGCCACGCTTCCCGAAGGGAGAA
AGGCGGACAGGTATCCGGTAAGCGGCAGGGTCGGAACAGGAGAGCGCACGAGGGAGCTTCCAGGGGGAAA
CGCCTGGTATCTTTATAGTCCTGTCGGGTTTCGCCACCTCTGACTTGAGCGTCGATTTTTGTGATGCTCG
TCAGGGGGGCGGAGCCTATGGAAAAACGCCAGCAACGCGGCCTTTTTACGGTTCCTGGCCTTTTGCTGGC
CTTTTGCTCACATGTTCTTTCCTGCGTTATCCCCTGATTCTGTGGATAACCGTATTACCGCCTTTGAGTG
AGCTGATACCGCTCGCCGCAGCCGAACGACCGAGCGCAGCGAGTCAGTGAGCGAGGAAGCGGAAGAGCGC
CCAATACGCAAACCGCCTCTCCCCGCGCGTTGGCCGATTCATTAATGCAGCTGGCACGACAGGTTTCCCG
ACTGGAAAGCGGGCAGTGAGCGCAACGCAATTAATACGCGTACCGCTAGCCAGGAAGAGTTTGTAGAAAC
GCAAAAAGGCCATCCGTCAGGATGGCCTTCTGCTTAGTTTGATGCCTGGCAGTTTATGGCGGGCGTCCTG
CCCGCCACCCTCCGGGCCGTTGCTTCACAACGTTCAAATCCGCTCCCGGCGG
